>Addgene plasmid #180349 | pTRIP TRE BI_GFP11-14-SEPT7_SEPT9_i3-14-GFP10 | addgene full sequence | sequence record 357927 | Addgene NGS Result
TTGGCTGATACGCGTACGTCGGCAGTGAAAAAAATGCTTTATTTGTGAAATTTGTGATGCTATTGCTTTA
TTTGTAACCATTATAAGCTGCAATAAACAAGTTAACAACAACAATTGCATTCATTTTATGTTTCAGGTTC
AGGGGGAGGTGTGGGAGGTTTTTTAAAGCAAGTAAAACCTCTACAAATGTGGTATGGCTGATTATGATCC
TCTAGATTAAAAGATCTTCCCTTTCTTCTTGTTCTTTTCCAAGGTTCTTGAAGAGTTCTGTTGTTCTAAA
ATACGTTGTTGAGCTTCCCAGTTTGCTTTCTCATCCTCGAACTGACGACGTTTTTCCTCCAATTCTTTGT
GCTGTGCTTCCAAATTCTTTTTCATTTGCTCATGGCGCCGCTGGAGCTCAGCTTCAGAGTCCTTCAGTTT
TTGAACTTTTTCTTTGACCTTCATCTCAAACACCTGCTCCATCTCCATCTCCATCTTCTTCATTTTAGCT
ACATGCTCCCTTCTTTCTTCTTCCATTTGTGCCAGAGGGCTCTTAGTCAGCTGCCCTTTATTCTTGTTGT
TATCAACTCCATTATAAGTCACAGCTGCAAGTTTTCTGCTTCTGTAGTTCTCATAGTGGACATTATTAGT
AACATCTTTCAAGTCCTGCATGTGTGTTCTTATCAACATATTTCTTAGGATTGTAAAATCACAATGTTCA
CCATTTTCAACTTCAGCAACACCCCAAGGATACTGCCTTCCTCTGACCCTTTTGCCATTAACTTCAATGA
TAGTATTACTACCTACCACAGCAAGAGGTAAACGGTCCTTTATCTTTTTAACAAGTTTATTTTCTTCTTC
ATCATCTGTTTCTGGAAATTCGTATATTTTAATTTTATGTTCTTGGATTTCTTTCATTATCTGTTTTTTA
AACTGTTGGCATTCCTCTGGTGTGAGTGTGTCTGCTTTGGCAATAAGTGGGATGATATTCACTTTTTCAT
GCAAACGCTTCATAAACTCAATATCCAATGGTTTAAGTCCATGTCCTGAAGGAGCAATGAAGTATAAACA
ACACTGCACCCTGTTATCAGGCATCTGACGTCTGTTCACTCGTGATTCTGCATTTAGGTAGTCCTCAAAT
TTACTATCAATGTAGTCGATAACAGGCTGCCAGCAATTACTATTATCCACTGCATCTCCAAATCCTGGGG
TATCAACTATTGTGAGCAGCAACTGAACACCACCTTCTTTGATTAAAACTTTGGATTGTTCCACCTGTAC
AGTCTTTTTAATTCTATGAGAAGGACCTGGATACTCTGGAGAATACAAATCTGTGAGGAATAATGAGTTG
ATTAATGTCGACTTTCCCAATCCAGATTCACCCACTACCATAAGCGTGAATTCAAAACCTCTCTTCACCG
ATTTTCTGTATACTTGATTTGGGAGATTGGCAAATCCCACATAGCCTTCAAGGTTCTTCTGTTGAGCTAC
CATGGTGCTGCTGTTGACGCTCCTCTCCTCAGCAGCAGCGGATCTCGCACTGACCGACATTCCGGAGGAC
CCACCACCTCCAGAGCCACCGCCACCATCGATGGAGGCGTCGGTGATGCCGGCGGCGGTCACGTACTCCA
GCAGCACCATGTGGTCGCGCTTCTCCATCATATGACCGGTGAATTCTCCAGGCGATCTGACGGTTCACTA
AACGAGCTCTGCTTATATAGGCCTCCCACCGTACACGCCACCTCGACATACTCGAGTTTACTCCCTATCA
GTGATAGAGAACGTATGTCGAGTTTACTCCCTATCAGTGATAGAGAACGATGTCGAGTTTACTCCCTATC
AGTGATAGAGAACGTATGTCGAGTTTACTCCCTATCAGTGATAGAGAACGTATGTCGAGTTTACTCCCTA
TCAGTGATAGAGAACGTATGTCGAGTTTATCCCTATCAGTGATAGAGAACGTATGTCGAGTTTACTCCCT
ATCAGTGATAGAGAACGTATGTCGAGGTAGGCGTGTACGGTGGGAGGCCTATATAAGCAGAGCTCGTTTA
GTGAACCGTCAGATCGCCTGGAGATTTCGAGCTCGGTACCGCGGATGGAGAGGGACCGGATCTCAGCCTT
GAAAAGATCTTTTGAGGTCGAGGAGGTCGAGACACCCAACTCCACCCCACCCCGGAGGGTCCAGACTCCC
CTACTCCGAGCCACTGTGGCCAGCTCCACCCAGAAATTCCAGGACCTGGGCGTGAAGAACTCAGAACCCT
CGGCCCGCCATGTGGACTCCCTAAGCCAACGCTCCCCCAAGGCGTCCCTGCGGAGGGTGGAGCTCTCGGG
CCCCAAGGCGGCCGAGCCGGTGTCCCGGCGCACTGAGCTGTCCATTGACATCTCGTCCAAGCAGGTGGAG
AACGCCGGGGCCATCGGCCCGTCCCGGTTCGGGCTCAAGAGGGCCGAGGTGTTGGGCCACAAGACGCCAG
AACCGGCCCCTCGGAGGACGGAGATCACCATCGTCAAACCCCAGGAGTCAGCCCACCGGAGGATGGAGCC
CCCTGCCTCCAAGGTCCCCGAGGTGCCCACTGCCCCTGCCACCGACGCAGCCCCCAAGAGGGTGGAGATC
CAGATGCCCAAGCCTGCTGAGGCGCCCACCGCCCCCAGCCCAGCCCAGACCTTGGAAAATTCAGAGCCTG
CCCCTGTGTCTCAGCTGCAGAGCAGGCTGGAGCCCAAGCCCCAGCCCCCTGTGGCTGAGGCTACACCCCG
GAGCCAGGAGGCCACTGAGGCGGCTCCCAGCTGCGTTGGCGACATGGCCGACACCCCCAGAGATGCCGGG
CTCAAGCAGGCGCCTGCATCACGGAACGAGAAGGCCCCGGTGGACTTCGGCTACGTGGGGATTGACTCCA
TCCTGGAGCAGATGCGCCGGAAGGCCATGAAGCAGGGCTTCGAGTTCAACATCATGGTGGTCGGGCAGAG
CGGCTTGGGTAAATCCACCTTAATCAACACCCTCTTCAAATCCAAAATCAGCCGGAAGTCGGTGCAGCCC
ACCTCAGAGGAGCGCATCCCCAAGACCATCGAGATCAAGTCCATCACGCACGATATTGAGGAGAAAGGCG
TCCGGATGAAGCTGACAGTGATTGACACACCAGGGTTCGGGGACCACATCAACAACGAGAACTGCTGGCA
GCCCATCATGAAGTTCATCAATGACCAGTACGAGAAATACCTGCAGGAGGAGGTCAACATCAACCGCAAG
AAGCGCATCCCGGACACCCGCGTCCACTGCTGCCTCTACTTCATCCCCGCCACCGGCCACTCCCTCAGGC
CCCTGGACATCGAGTTTATGAAACGCCTGAGCAAGGTGGTCAACATCGTCCCTGTCATCGCCAAGGCGGA
CACACTCACCCTGGAGGAGAGGGTCCACTTCAAACAGCGGATCACCGCAGACCTGCTGTCCAACGGCATC
GACGTGTACCCCCAGAAGGAATTTGATGAGGACTCGGAGGACCGGCTGGTGAACGAGAAGTTCCGGGAGA
TGATCCCATTTGCTGTGGTGGGCAGTGACCACGAGTACCAGGTCAACGGCAAGAGGATCCTTGGGAGGAA
GACCAAGTGGGGTACCATCGAAGTTGAAAACACCACACACTGTGAGTTTGCCTACCTGCGGGACCTTCTC
ATCAGGACGCACATGCAGAACATCAAGGACATCACCAGCAGCATCCACTTCGAGGCGTACCGTGTGAAGC
GCCTCAACGAGGGCAGCAGCGCCATGGCCAACGGCGTGGAGGAGAAGGAGCCAGAAGCCCCAGAGATGAT
CGATGGTGGCGGTGGCTCTGGAGGTGGTGGGTCCTCCGGAATGGGCGACCTGCCCGACGACCACTACCTG
TCCACCCAGACCATCCTGAGCAAGGACCTGAACTAAGCTAGCTAATAGTTCCGCCCCTCTCCCTCCCCCC
TAACGTTACTGGCCGAAGCCGCTTGGAATAAGGCCGGTGTGCGTTTGTCTATATGTTATTTTCCACCATA
TTGCCGTCTTTTGGCAATGTGAGGGCCCGGAAACCTGGCCCTGTCTTCTTGACGAGCATTCCTAGGGGTC
TTTCCCCTCTCGCCAAAGGAATGCAAGGTCTGTTGAATGTCGTGAAGGAAGCAGTTCCTCTGGAAGCTTC
TTGAAGACAAACAACGTCTGTAGCGACCCTTTGCAGGCAGCGGAACCCCCCACCTGGCGACAGGTGCCTC
TGCGGCCAAAAGCCACGTGTATAAGATACACCTGCAAAGGCGGCACAACCCCAGTGCCACGTTGTGAGTT
GGATAGTTGTGGAAAGAGTCAAATGGCTCTCCTCAAGCGTATTCAACAAGGGGCTGAAGGATGCCCAGAA
GGTACCCCATTGTATGGGATCTGATCTGGGGCCTCGGTGCACATGCTTTACATGTGTTTAGTCGAGGTTA
AAAAAACGTCTAGGCCCCCCGAACCACGGGGACGTGGTTTTCCTTTGAAAAACACGATGCAAGCATGAGC
GAGCTGATTAAGGAGAACATGCACATGAAGCTGTACATGGAGGGCACCGTGGACAACCATCACTTCAAGT
GCACATCCGAGGGCGAAGGCAAGCCCTACGAGGGCACCCAGACCATGAGAATCAAGGTGGTCGAGGGCGG
CCCTCTCCCCTTCGCCTTCGACATCCTGGCTACTAGCTTCCTCTACGGCAGCAAGACCTTCATCAACCAC
ACCCAGGGCATCCCCGACTTCTTCAAGCAGTCCTTCCCTGAGGGCTTCACATGGGAGAGAGTCACCACAT
ACGAAGACGGGGGCGTGCTGACCGCTACCCAGGACACCAGCCTCCAGGACGGCTGCCTCATCTACAACGT
CAAGATCAGAGGGGTGAACTTCACATCCAACGGCCCTGTGATGCAGAAGAAAACACTCGGCTGGGAGGCC
TTCACCGAGACGCTGTACCCCGCTGACGGCGGCCTGGAAGGCAGAAACGACATGGCCCTGAAGCTCGTGG
GCGGGAGCCATCTGATCGCAAACATCAAGACCACATATAGATCCAAGAAACCCGCTAAGAACCTCAAGAT
GCCTGGCGTCTACTATGTGGACTACAGACTGGAAAGAATCAAGGAGGCCAACAACGAGACCTACGTCGAG
CAGCACGAGGTGGCAGTGGCCAGATACTGCGACCTCCCTAGCAAACTGGGGCACAAGCTTAATTAAGGAT
CCAGCGGCCGCTCGAGACCTAGAAAAACATGGAGCAATCACAAGTAGCAATACAGCAGCTACCAATGCTG
ATTGTGCCTGGCTAGAAGCACAAGAGGAGGAGGAGGTGGGTTTTCCAGTCACACCTCAGGTACCTTTAAG
ACCAATGACTTACAAGGCAGCTGTAGATCTTAGCCACTTTTTAAAAGAAAAGGGGGGACTGGAAGGGCTA
ATTCACTCCCAACGAAGACAAAATCGTCGAGAGATGCTGCATATAAGCAGCTGCTTTTTGCTTGTACTGG
GTCTCTCTGGTTAGACCAGATCTGAGCCTGGGAGCTCTCTGGCTAACTAGGGAACCCACTGCTTAAGCCT
CAATAAAGCTTGCCTTGAGTGCTTCAAGTAGTGTGTGCCCGTCTGTTGTGTGACTCTGGTAACTAGAGAT
CCCTCAGACCCTTTTAGTCAGTGTGGAAAATCTCTAGCAGTAGTAGTTCATGTCATCTTATTATTCAGTA
TTTATAACTTGCAAAGAAATGAATATCAGAGAGTGAGAGGCCTTGACATTATAATAGATTTAGCAGGAAT
TGAACTAGGAGTGGAGCACACAGGCAAAGCTGCAGAAGTACTTGGAAGAAGCCACCAGAGATACTCACGA
TTCTGCACATACCTGGCTAATCCCAGATCCTAAGGATTACATTAAGTTTACTAACATTTATATAATGATT
TATAGTTTAAAGTATAAACTTATCTAATTTACTATTCTGACAGATATTAATTAATCCTCAAATATCATAA
GAGATGATTACTATTATCCCCATTTAACACAAGAGGAAACTGAGAGGGAAAGATGTTGAAGTAATTTTCC
CACAATTACAGCATCCGTTAGTTACGACTCTATGATCTTCTGACACAAATTCCATTTACTCCTCACCCTA
TGACTCAGTCGAATATATCAAAGTTATGGACATTATGCTAAGTAACAAATTACCCTTTTATATAGTAAAT
ACTGAGTAGATTGAGAGAAGAAATTGTTTGCAAACCTGAATAGCTTCAAGAAGAAGAGAAGTGAGGATAA
GAATAACAGTTGTCATTTAACAAGTTTTAACAAGTAACTTGGTTAGAAAGGGATTCAAATGCATAAAGCA
AGGGATAAATTTTTCTGGCAACAAGACTATACAATATAACCTTAAATATGACTTCAAATAATTGTTGGAA
CTTGATAAAACTAATTAAATATTATTGAAGATTATCAATATTATAAATGTAATTTACTTTTAAAAAGGGA
ACATAGAAATGTGTATCATTAGAGTAGAAAACAATCCTTATTATCACAATTTGTCAAAACAAGTTTGTTA
TTAACACAAGTAGAATACTGCATTCAATTAAGTTGACTGCAGATTTTGTGTTTTGTTAAAATTAGAAAGA
GATAACAACAATTTGAATTATTGAAAGTAACATGTAAATAGTTCTACATACGTTCTTTTGACATCTTGTT
CAATCATTGATCGAAGTTCTTTATCTTGGAAGAATTTGTTCCAAAGACTCTGAAATAAGGAAAACAATCT
ATTATATAGTCTCACACCTTTGTTTTACTTTTAGTGATTTCAATTTAATAATGTAAATGGTTAAAATTTA
TTCTTCTCTGAGATCATTTCACATTGCAGATAGAAAACCTGAGACTGGGGTAATTTTTATTAAAATCTAA
TTTAATCTCAGAAACACATCTTTATTCTAACATCAATTTTTCCAGTTTGATATTATCATATAAAGTCAGC
CTTCCTCATCTGCAGGTTCCACAACAAAAATCCAACCAACTGTGGATCAAAAATATTGGGAAAAAATTAA
AAATAGCAATACAACAATAAAAAAATACAAATCAGAAAAACAGCACAGTATAACAACTTTATTTAGCATT
TACAATCTATTAGGTATTATAAGTAATCTAGCCAGATCCTCTACGCCGGACGCATCGTGGCCGGCATCAC
CGGCGCCACAGGTGCGGTTGCTGGCGCCTATATCGCCGACATCACCGATGGGGAAGATCGGGCTCGCCAC
TTCGGGCTCATGAGCGCTTGTTTCGGCGTGGGTATGGTGGCAGGCCCCGTGGCCGGGGGACTGTTGGGCG
CCATCTCCTTGCATGCACCATTCCTTGCGGCGGCGGTGCTCAACGGCCTCAACCTACTACTGGGCTGCTT
CCTAATGCAGGAGTCGCATAAGGGAGAGCGTCGAATGGTGCACTCTCAGTACAATCTGCTCTGATGCCGC
ATAGTTAAGCCAGCCCCGACACCCGCCAACACCCGCTGACGCGCCCTGACGGGCTTGTCTGCTCCCGGCA
TCCGCTTACAGACAAGCTGTGACCGTCTCCGGGAGCTGCATGTGTCAGAGGTTTTCACCGTCATCACCGA
AACGCGCGAGACGAAAGGGCCTCGTGATACGCCTATTTTTATAGGTTAATGTCATGATAATAATGGTTTC
TTAGACGTCAGGTGGCACTTTTCGGGGAAATGTGCGCGGAACCCCTATTTGTTTATTTTTCTAAATACAT
TCAAATATGTATCCGCTCATGAGACAATAACCCTGATAAATGCTTCAATAATATTGAAAAAGGAAGAGTA
TGAGTATTCAACATTTCCGTGTCGCCCTTATTCCCTTTTTTGCGGCATTTTGCCTTCCTGTTTTTGCTCA
CCCAGAAACGCTGGTGAAAGTAAAAGATGCTGAAGATCAGTTGGGTGCACGAGTGGGTTACATCGAACTG
GATCTCAACAGCGGTAAGATCCTTGAGAGTTTTCGCCCCGAAGAACGTTTTCCAATGATGAGCACTTTTA
AAGTTCTGCTATGTGGCGCGGTATTATCCCGTATTGACGCCGGGCAAGAGCAACTCGGTCGCCGCATACA
CTATTCTCAGAATGACTTGGTTGAGTACTCACCAGTCACAGAAAAGCATCTTACGGATGGCATGACAGTA
AGAGAATTATGCAGTGCTGCCATAACCATGAGTGATAACACTGCGGCCAACTTACTTCTGACAACGATCG
GAGGACCGAAGGAGCTAACCGCTTTTTTGCACAACATGGGGGATCATGTAACTCGCCTTGATCGTTGGGA
ACCGGAGCTGAATGAAGCCATACCAAACGACGAGCGTGACACCACGATGCCTGTAGCAATGGCAACAACG
TTGCGCAAACTATTAACTGGCGAACTACTTACTCTAGCTTCCCGGCAACAATTAATAGACTGGATGGAGG
CGGATAAAGTTGCAGGACCACTTCTGCGCTCGGCCCTTCCGGCTGGCTGGTTTATTGCTGATAAATCTGG
AGCCGGTGAGCGTGGGTCTCGCGGTATCATTGCAGCACTGGGGCCAGATGGTAAGCCCTCCCGTATCGTA
GTTATCTACACGACGGGGAGTCAGGCAACTATGGATGAACGAAATAGACAGATCGCTGAGATAGGTGCCT
CACTGATTAAGCATTGGTAACTGTCAGACCAAGTTTACTCATATATACTTTAGATTGATTTAAAACTTCA
TTTTTAATTTAAAAGGATCTAGGTGAAGATCCTTTTTGATAATCTCATGACCAAAATCCCTTAACGTGAG
TTTTCGTTCCACTGAGCGTCAGACCCCGTAGAAAAGATCAAAGGATCTTCTTGAGATCCTTTTTTTCTGC
GCGTAATCTGCTGCTTGCAAACAAAAAAACCACCGCTACCAGCGGTGGTTTGTTTGCCGGATCAAGAGCT
ACCAACTCTTTTTCCGAAGGTAACTGGCTTCAGCAGAGCGCAGATACCAAATACTGTTCTTCTAGTGTAG
CCGTAGTTAGGCCACCACTTCAAGAACTCTGTAGCACCGCCTACATACCTCGCTCTGCTAATCCTGTTAC
CAGTGGCTGCTGCCAGTGGCGATAAGTCGTGTCTTACCGGGTTGGACTCAAGACGATAGTTACCGGATAA
GGCGCAGCGGTCGGGCTGAACGGGGGGTTCGTGCACACAGCCCAGCTTGGAGCGAACGACCTACACCGAA
CTGAGATACCTACAGCGTGAGCTATGAGAAAGCGCCACGCTTCCCGAAGGGAGAAAGGCGGACAGGTATC
CGGTAAGCGGCAGGGTCGGAACAGGAGAGCGCACGAGGGAGCTTCCAGGGGGAAACGCCTGGTATCTTTA
TAGTCCTGTCGGGTTTCGCCACCTCTGACTTGAGCGTCGATTTTTGTGATGCTCGTCAGGGGGGCGGAGC
CTATGGAAAAACGCCAGCAACGCGGCCTTTTTACGGTTCCTGGCCTTTTGCTGGCCTTTTGCTCACATGT
TCTTTCCTGCGTTATCCCCTGATTCTGTGGATAACCGTATTACCGCCTTTGAGTGAGCTGATACCGCTCG
CCGCAGCCGAACGACCGAGCGCAGCGAGTCAGTGAGCGAGGAAGCGGAAGAGCGCCCAATACGCAAACCG
CCTCTCCCCGCGCGTTGGCCGATTCATTAATGCAGCTGTGGAATGTGTGTCAGTTAGGGTGTGGAAAGTC
CCCAGGCTCCCCAGCAGGCAGAAGTATGCAAAGCATGCATCTCAATTAGTCAGCAACCAGGTGTGGAAAG
TCCCCAGGCTCCCCAGCAGGCAGAAGTATGCAAAGCATGCATCTCAATTAGTCAGCAACCATAGTCCCGC
CCCTAACTCCGCCCATCCCGCCCCTAACTCCGCCCAGTTCCGCCCATTCTCCGCCCCATGGCTGACTAAT
TTTTTTTATTTATGCAGAGGCCGAGGCCGCCTCGGCCTCTGAGCTATTCCAGAAGTAGTGAGGAGGCTTT
TTTGGAGGCCTAGGCTTTTGCAAAAAGCTTGGACACAAGACAGGCTTGCGAGATATGTTTGAGAATACCA
CTTTATCCCGCGTCAGGGAGAGGCAGTGCGTAAAAAGACGCGGACTCATGTGAAATACTGGTTTTTAGTG
CGCCAGATCTCTATAATCTCGCGCAACCTATTTTCCCCTCGAACACTTTTTAAGCCGTAGATAAACAGGC
TGGGACACTTCACATGAGCGAAAAATACATCGTCACCTGGGACATGTTGCAGATCCATGCACGTAAACTC
GCAAGCCGACTGATGCCTTCTGAACAATGGAAAGGCATTATTGCCGTAAGCCGTGGCGGTCTGTACCGGG
TGCGTTACTGGCGCGTGAACTGGGTATTCGTCATGTCGATACCGTTTGTATTTCCAGCTACGATCACGAC
AACCAGCGCGAGCTTAAAGTGCTGAAACGCGCAGAAGGCGATGGCGAAGGCTTCATCGTTATTGATGACC
TGGTGGATACCGGTGGTACTGCGGTTGCGATTCGTGAAATGTATCCAAAAGCGCACTTTGTCACCATCTT
CGCAAAACCGGCTGGTCGTCCGCTGGTTGATGACTATGTTGTTGATATCCCGCAAGATACCTGGATTGAA
CAGCCGTGGGATATGGGCGTCGTATTCGTCCCGCCAATCTCCGGTCGCTAATCTTTTCAACGCCTGGCAC
TGCCGGGCGTTGTTCTTTTTAACTTCAGGCGGGTTACAATAGTTTCCAGTAAGTATTCTGGAGGCTGCAT
CCATGACACAGGCAAACCTGAGCGAAACCCTGTTCAAACCCCGCTTTAAACATCCTGAAACCTCGACGCT
AGTCCGCCGCTTTAATCACGGCGCACAACCGCCTGTGCAGTCGGCCCTTGATGGTAAAACCATCCCTCAC
TGGTATCGCATGATTAACCGTCTGATGTGGATCTGGCGCGGCATTGACCCACGCGAAATCCTCGACGTCC
AGGCACGTATTGTGATGAGCGATGCCGAACGTACCGACGATGATTTATACGATACGGTGATTGGCTACCG
TGGCGGCAACTGGATTTATGAGTGGGCCCCGGATCTTTGTGAAGGAACCTTACTTCTGTGGTGTGACATA
ATTGGACAAACTACCTACAGAGATTTAAAGCTCTAAGGTAAATATAAAATTTTTAAGTGTATAATGTGTT
AAACTACTGATTCTAATTGTTTGTGTATTTTAGATTCCAACCTATGGAACTGATGAATGGGAGCAGTGGT
GGAATGCCTTTAATGAGGAAAACCTGTTTTGCTCAGAAGAAATGCCATCTAGTGATGATGAGGCTACTGC
TGACTCTCAACATTCTACTCCTCCAAAAAAGAAGAGAAAGGTAGAAGACCCCAAGGACTTTCCTTCAGAA
TTGCTAAGTTTTTTGAGTCATGCTGTGTTTAGTAATAGAACTCTTGCTTGCTTTGCTATTTACACCACAA
AGGAAAAAGCTGCACTGCTATACAAGAAAATTATGGAAAAATATTCTGTAACCTTTATAAGTAGGCATAA
CAGTTATAATCATAACATACTGTTTTTTCTTACTCCACACAGGCATAGAGTGTCTGCTATTAATAACTAT
GCTCAAAAATTGTGTACCTTTAGCTTTTTAATTTGTAAAGGGGTTAATAAGGAATATTTGATGTATAGTG
CCTTGACTAGAGATCATAATCAGCCATACCACATTTGTAGAGGTTTTACTTGCTTTAAAAAACCTCCCAC
ACCTCCCCCTGAACCTGAAACATAAAATGAATGCAATTGTTGTTGTTAACTTGTTTATTGCAGCTTATAA
TGGTTACAAATAAAGCAATAGCATCACAAATTTCACAAATAAAGCATTTTTTTCACTGCATTCTAGTTGT
GGTTTGTCCAAACTCATCAATGTATCTTATCATGTCTGGATCAACTGGATAACTCAAGCTAACCAAAATC
ATCCCAAACTTCCCACCCCATACCCTATTACCACTGCCAATTACCTGTGGTTTCATTTACTCTAAACCTG
TGATTCCTCTGAATTATTTTCATTTTAAAGAAATTGTATTTGTTAAATATGTACTACAAACTTAGTAGTT
GGAAGGGCTAATTCACTCCCAAAGAAGACAAGATATCCTTGATCTGTGGATCTACCACACACAAGGCTAC
TTCCCTGATTAGCAGAACTACACACCAGGGCCAGGGGTCAGATATCCACTGACCTTTGGATGGTGCTACA
AGCTAGTACCAGTTGAGCCAGATAAGGTAGAAGAGGCCAATAAAGGAGAGAACACCAGCTTGTTACACCC
TGTGAGCCTGCATGGGATGGATGACCCGGAGAGAGAAGTGTTAGAGTGGAGGTTTGACAGCCGCCTAGCA
TTTCATCACGTGGCCCGAGAGCTGCATCCGGAGTACTTCAAGAACTGCTGATATCGAGCTTGCTACAAGG
GACTTTCCGCTGGGGACTTTCCAGGGAGGCGTGGCCTGGGCGGGACTGGGGAGTGGCGAGCCCTCAGATC
CTGCATATAAGCAGCTGCTTTTTGCCTGTACTGGGTCTCTCTGGTTAGACCAGATCTGAGCCTGGGAGCT
CTCTGGCTAACTAGGGAACCCACTGCTTAAGCCTCAATAAAGCTTGCCTTGAGTGCTTCAAGTAGTGTGT
GCCCGTCTGTTGTGTGACTCTGGTAACTAGAGATCCCTCAGACCCTTTTAGTCAGTGTGGAAAATCTCTA
GCAGTGGCGCCCGAACAGGGACTTGAAAGCGAAAGGGAAACCAGAGGAGCTCTCTCGACGCAGGACTCGG
CTTGCTGAAGCGCGCACGGCAAGAGGCGAGGGGCGGCGACTGGTGAGTACGCCAAAAATTTTGACTAGCG
GAGGCTAGAAGGAGAGAGATGGGTGCGAGAGCGTCAGTATTAAGCGGGGGAGAATTAGATCGCGATGGGA
AAAAATTCGGTTAAGGCCAGGGGGAAAGAAAAAATATAAATTAAAACATATAGTATGGGCAAGCAGGGAG
CTAGAACGATTCGCAGTTAATCCTGGCCTGTTAGAAACATCAGAAGGCTGTAGACAAATACTGGGACAGC
TACAACCATCCCTTCAGACAGGATCAGAAGAACTTAGATCATTATATAATACAGTAGCAACCCTCTATTG
TGTGCATCAAAGGATAGAGATAAAAGACACCAAGGAAGCTTTAGACAAGATAGAGGAAGAGCAAAACAAA
AGTAAGACCACCGCACAGCAAGCGGCCGCTGATCTTCAGACCTGGAGGAGGAGATATGAGGGACAATTGG
AGAAGTGAATTATATAAATATAAAGTAGTAAAAATTGAACCATTAGGAGTAGCACCCACCAAGGCAAAGA
GAAGAGTGGTGCAGAGAGAAAAAAGAGCAGTGGGAATAGGAGCTTTGTTCCTTGGGTTCTTGGGAGCAGC
AGGAAGCACTATGGGCGCAGCGTCAATGACGCTGACGGTACAGGCCAGACAATTATTGTCTGGTATAGTG
CAGCAGCAGAACAATTTGCTGAGGGCTATTGAGGCGCAACAGCATCTGTTGCAACTCACAGTCTGGGGCA
TCAAGCAGCTCCAGGCAAGAATCCTGGCTGTGGAAAGATACCTAAAGGATCAACAGCTCCTGGGGATTTG
GGGTTGCTCTGGAAAACTCATTTGCACCACTGCTGTGCCTTGGAATGCTAGTTGGAGTAATAAATCTCTG
GAACAGATTTGGAATCACACGACCTGGATGGAGTGGGACAGAGAAATTAACAATTACACAAGCTTAATAC
ACTCCTTAATTGAAGAATCGCAAAACCAGCAAGAAAAGAATGAACAAGAATTATTGGAATTAGATAAATG
GGCAAGTTTGTGGAATTGGTTTAACATAACAAATTGGCTGTGGTATATAAAATTATTCATAATGATAGTA
GGAGGCTTGGTAGGTTTAAGAATAGTTTTTGCTGTACTTTCTATAGTGAATAGAGTTAGGCAGGGATATT
CACCATTATCGTTTCAGACCCACCTCCCAACCCCGAGGGGACCCGACAGGCCCGAAGGAATAGAAGAAGA
AGGTGGAGAGAGAGACAGAGACAGATCCATTCGATTAGTGAACGGATCTCGACGGTATCGCCGAATTCAC
AAATGGCAGTATTCATCCACAATTTTAAAAGAAAAGGGGGGATTGGGGGGTACAGTGCAGGGGAAAGAAT
AGTAGACATAATAGCAACAGACATACAAACTAAAGAATTACAAAAACAAATTACAAAAATTCAAAATTTT
CGGGTTTATTACAGGGACAGCAGAGATCCACT
Features (pLannotate 1.2.2; 36 found; start..end, strand, type, name):
     22..103     -  polyA_signal   SV40 poly(A) signal: SV40 polyadenylation signal
    126..209     -  CDS            large T antigen (fragment): large T antigen from SV40 (simian virus 40)
    220..1530    -  CDS            SEPTIN7: SEPT7_HUMAN - Also known as CDC10, SEPT7. Experimental evidence at protein level: Swiss-Prot protein existence level 1. Filament-forming cytoskeletal GTPase. Required for normal organization of the actin cytoskeleton. Required for normal progress through mitosis. Involved in cytokinesis. Required for normal association of CENPE with the kinetochore. Plays a role in ciliogenesis and collective cell movements. Forms a filamentous structure with SEPTIN12, SEPTIN6, SEPTIN2 and probably SEPTIN4 at the sperm annulus which is required for the structural integrity and motility of the sperm tail during
   1582..1635    -  CDS            CyPet (fragment): cyan fluorescent protein optimized for FRET with YPet (Nguyen and Daugherty, 2005) mammalian codon-optimized
   1661..2048    +  promoter       bidirectional TRE promoter: Tet-responsive bidirectional promoter PTight-BI, consisting of seven tet operator sequences flanked on each side by the minimal CMV promoter
   2096..3778    +  CDS            SEPTIN9: SEPT9_HUMAN - Also known as KIAA0991, MSF, SEPT9. Experimental evidence at protein level: Swiss-Prot protein existence level 1. Filament-forming cytoskeletal GTPase (By similarity). May play a role in cytokinesis (Potential). May play a role in the internalization of 2 intracellular microbial pathogens, Listeria monocytogenes and Shigella flexneri. From Homo sapiens (Human).
   3830..3883    +  CDS            Superfolder GFP (fragment): Superfolder GFP is a basic (constitutively fluorescent) green fluorescent protein published in 2005, derived from Aequorea victoria. It is reported to be a very rapidly-maturing weak dimer.
   3909..4469    +  misc_feature   IRES: internal ribosome entry site (IRES) of the encephalomyocarditis virus (EMCV)
   4475..5176    +  CDS            TagBFP: monomeric blue fluorescent protein mammalian codon-optimized
   5178..5378    +  CDS            nef (fragment): NEF_HV1Z2 - Experimental evidence at protein level: Swiss-Prot protein existence level 1. Extracellular Nef protein targets CD4(+) T-lymphocytes for apoptosis by interacting with CXCR4 surface receptors. From Human immunodeficiency virus type 1 group M subtype D (isolate Z2/CDC-Z34) (HIV-1).
   5380..5411    +  LTR            3' LTR (ΔU3) (fragment): self-inactivating 3' long terminal repeat (LTR) from HIV-1
   5459..5639    +  LTR            5' LTR (truncated): truncated 5' long terminal repeat (LTR) from HIV-1
   6601..6699    -  CDS            TBC1D5 (fragment): TBCD5_HUMAN - Also known as KIAA0210. Experimental evidence at protein level: Swiss-Prot protein existence level 1. May act as a GTPase-activating protein (GAP) for Rab family protein(s). May act as a GAP for RAB7A. Can displace RAB7A and retromer CSC subcomplex from the endosomal membrane to the cytosol; at least retromer displacement seems to require its catalytic activity (PubMed:19531583, PubMed:20923837). Required for retrograde transport of cargo proteins from endosomes to the trans-Golgi network (TGN); the function seems to require its catalytic activity. Involved in regulation of autop
   7105..7384    +  CDS            TcR (fragment): tetracycline efflux protein; tet; confers resistance to tetracycline
   7385..7433    -  misc_feature   bom (fragment): basis of mobility region from pBR322
   7535..7570    -  CDS            rop (fragment): Rop protein, which maintains plasmids at low copy number; rop
   7665..7769    +  promoter       AmpR promoter: bla
   7770..8630    +  CDS            AmpR: β-lactamase; bla; confers resistance to ampicillin, carbenicillin, and related antibiotics
   8801..9389    +  rep_origin     ori: high-copy-number ColE1/pMB1/pBR322/pUC origin of replication
   9572..9628    +  CDS            lacI (fragment): lac repressor; lacI; The lac repressor binds to the lac operator to inhibit transcription in E. coli. This inhibition can be relieved by adding lactose or isopropyl-β-D-thiogalactopyranoside (IPTG).
   9635..9964    +  promoter       SV40 promoter: SV40 enhancer and early promoter
  10164..10283   +  CDS            gpt (fragment): XGPT_ECOLI - Also known as gpp, gxu. Experimental evidence at protein level: Swiss-Prot protein existence level 1. Purine salvage pathway enzyme that catalyzes the transfer of the ribosyl-5-phosphate group from 5-phospho-alpha-D-ribose 1- diphosphate (PRPP) to the N9 position of the 6-oxopurines guanine and xanthine to form the corresponding ribonucleotides GMP (guanosine 5'- monophosphate) and XMP (xanthosine 5'-monophosphate), with the release of PPi. To a lesser extent, also acts on hypoxanthine (PubMed:9100006, PubMed:3886014). Does not ribophosphorylate adenine (PubMed:3886014). From Esch
  10283..10618   +  CDS            gpt (fragment): XGPT_ECOLI - Also known as gpp, gxu. Experimental evidence at protein level: Swiss-Prot protein existence level 1. Purine salvage pathway enzyme that catalyzes the transfer of the ribosyl-5-phosphate group from 5-phospho-alpha-D-ribose 1- diphosphate (PRPP) to the N9 position of the 6-oxopurines guanine and xanthine to form the corresponding ribonucleotides GMP (guanosine 5'- monophosphate) and XMP (xanthosine 5'-monophosphate), with the release of PPi. To a lesser extent, also acts on hypoxanthine (PubMed:9100006, PubMed:3886014). Does not ribophosphorylate adenine (PubMed:3886014). From Esch
  10713..11018   +  CDS            frsA (fragment): FRSA_ECOLI - Also known as yafA. Experimental evidence at protein level: Swiss-Prot protein existence level 1. Catalyzes the hydrolysis of esters (PubMed:15808744). Displays esterase activity toward pNP-butyrate (PubMed:15808744). May stimulate mixed-acid fermentation by acting as a fermentation/respiration switch that down-regulates respiration and up- regulates fermentation rates (PubMed:15169777). From Escherichia coli (strain K12).
  11022..11096   +  CDS            small t antigen (fragment): SV40 (simian virus 40) small t antigen
  11098..11163   +  intron         small t intron: SV40 (simian virus 40) small t antigen intron
  11293..11313   +  CDS            SV40 NLS: nuclear localization signal of SV40 (simian virus 40) large T antigen
  11632..11715   +  CDS            large T antigen (fragment): large T antigen from SV40 (simian virus 40)
  11738..11872   +  polyA_signal   SV40 poly(A) signal: SV40 polyadenylation signal
  12039..12368   +  CDS            nef (fragment): NEF_HV1BR - Experimental evidence at protein level: Swiss-Prot protein existence level 1. Extracellular Nef protein targets CD4(+) T-lymphocytes for apoptosis by interacting with CXCR4 surface receptors (PubMed:14990729). From Human immunodeficiency virus type 1 group M subtype B (isolate BRU/LAI) (HIV-1).
  12416..12673   +  LTR            5' LTR (truncated): truncated 5' long terminal repeat (LTR) from HIV-1
  12720..12845   +  misc_feature   HIV-1 Ψ: packaging signal of human immunodeficiency virus type 1
  12829..13192   +  CDS            HIV-1 gag (fragment): gag protein from human immunodeficiency virus 1; gag
  13338..13571   +  misc_feature   RRE: The Rev response element (RRE) of HIV-1 allows for Rev-dependent mRNA export from the nucleus to the cytoplasm.
  13948..14048   +  CDS            Rev (fragment): human immunodeficiency virus 1 (HIV-1) Rev protein; rev; enhances nuclear export of unspliced and incompletely spliced viral mRNAs
  14093..14210   +  misc_feature   cPPT/CTS: central polypurine tract and central termination sequence of HIV-1
