[The description below was written by a language model from this plasmid's Addgene catalogue record and pLannotate feature annotations shown in this document.]
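Description:
pTRIP TRE BI_GFP11-14-SEPT7_SEPT9_i3-14-GFP10 is a 14.2 kb HIV-1-based lentiviral transfer plasmid for inducible co-expression of two human septins in mammalian cells. It is propagated in E. coli through a high-copy ColE1/pUC-type origin and selected with ampicillin (AmpR). The viral portion carries a 5' LTR, the Ψ packaging signal with a gag fragment, the RRE for Rev-dependent RNA export, the cPPT/CTS element, and a ΔU3 self-inactivating 3' LTR. The backbone outside the LTRs also contains an SV40 promoter followed by gpt fragments and SV40 small t intron/poly(A) sequences, along with pBR322 remnants (TcR, rop and bom fragments). These look like leftovers of the parental vector, and the record assigns them no function.

The payload is built around a bidirectional Tet-responsive promoter, made of seven tet operators flanked by minimal CMV promoters, so both arms depend on a tetracycline-controlled transactivator that this plasmid does not encode. The antisense arm drives SEPT7 with an N-terminal GFP11 tag and ends in an SV40 poly(A) signal. The sense arm drives SEPT9 isoform 3 with a C-terminal GFP10 tag, followed by an EMCV IRES and TagBFP, which marks expressing cells in blue. The short "CyPet" and "Superfolder GFP" fragments in the feature table correspond to these GFP β-strand tags. The "14" in the name probably refers to the linkers joining tags and septins, though the record does not define it.

GFP10 and GFP11 are the two small strands used in tripartite split-GFP assays, where fluorescence is restored only when both come close together in the presence of the complementary GFP1-9 fragment, supplied separately. The construct therefore suits probing SEPT7–SEPT9 proximity within septin complexes and filaments in cells, in line with the associated study on octamer-based septin filaments.
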