Addgene plasmid #180349: pTRIP TRE BI_GFP11-14-SEPT7_SEPT9_i3-14-GFP10
Purpose: mammalian co-expression of human SEPT9_i3 fused to GFP10 and of human SEPT7 fused to GFP11
Depositing lab: Manos Mavrakis. Publication: Human septins organize as octamer-based filaments and mediate actin-membrane anchoring in cells. Martins CS, Taveneau C, Castro-Linares G, Baibakov M, Buzhinsky N, Eroles M, Milanovic V, Omi S, Pedelacq JD, Iv F, Bouillard L, Llewellyn A, Gomes M, Belhabib M, Kuzmic M, Verdier-Pinard P, Lee S, Badache A, Kumar S, Chandre C, Brasselet S, Rico F, Rossier O, Koenderink GH, Wenger J, Cabantous S, Mavrakis M. J Cell Biol. 2023 Mar 6;222(3):e202203016. doi: 10.1083/jcb.202203016. Epub 2022 Dec 23. PubMed 36562751.
Backbone
  Vector backbone: pTRIP TRE BI
  Vector type: Mammalian Expression, Lentiviral
Growth in bacteria
  Bacterial resistance: Ampicillin, 100 μg/mL
  Growth temperature: 37°C
  Growth strain: NEB Stable
  Copy number: High Copy
Gene/Insert 1
  Gene/Insert name: SEPTIN7 (alt name: SEPT7)
  Species: H. sapiens (human)
  Entrez Gene: SEPTIN7 (a.k.a. CDC10, CDC3, NBLA02942, SEPT7, SEPT7A)
  Promoter: bidirectional TRE
  Tag / fusion protein: GFP11 (N terminal on insert)
  Cloning method: Restriction Enzyme; 5′ cloning site NdeI, (not destroyed); 3′ cloning site XbaI (not destroyed)
  Sequencing primers: 5′ n/a
Gene/Insert 2
  Gene/Insert name: SEPTIN9 (alt names: SEPT9; SEPT9_i3)
  Species: H. sapiens (human)
  Entrez Gene: SEPTIN9 (a.k.a. AF17q25, MSF, MSF1, NAPB, PNUTL4, SEPT9, SINT1, SeptD1)
  Promoter: bidirectional TRE
  Tag / fusion protein: GFP10 (C terminal on insert)
  Cloning method: Restriction Enzyme; 5′ cloning site SacII (not destroyed); 3′ cloning site NheI (not destroyed)
  Sequencing primers: 5′ n/a
Gene/Insert 3
  Gene/Insert name: IRES-TagBFP
Terms and licenses: Academic/Nonprofit Terms; Industry Terms: Not Available to Industry
Depositor comments: Please visit https://doi.org/10.1101/2022.02.23.481653 for bioRxiv preprint.
How to cite: pTRIP TRE BI_GFP11-14-SEPT7_SEPT9_i3-14-GFP10 was a gift from Manos Mavrakis (Addgene plasmid # 180349 ; http://n2t.net/addgene:180349 ; RRID:Addgene_180349)
